>Addgene plasmid #236595 | AiP14456: pAAV-AiE0603m-minBG-SYFP2-WPRE3-BarcodeN-BGHpA (Alias: CN4456) | addgene full sequence | sequence record 472647 | Addgene NGS Result
AAGTTGCAGGACCACTTCTGCGCTCGGCCCTTCCGGCTGGCTGGTTTATTGCTGATAAATCTGGAGCCGG
TGAGCGTGGGTCTCGCGGTATCATTGCAGCACTGGGGCCAGATGGTAAGCCCTCCCGTATCGTAGTTATC
TACACGACGGGGAGTCAGGCAACTATGGATGAACGAAATAGACAGATCGCTGAGATAGGTGCCTCACTGA
TTAAGCATTGGTAACTGTCAGACCAAGTTTACTCATATATACTTTAGATTGATTTAAAACTTCATTTTTA
ATTTAAAAGGATCTAGGTGAAGATCCTTTTTGATAATCTCATGACCAAAATCCCTTAACGTGAGTTTTCG
TTCCACTGAGCGTCAGACCCCGTAGAAAAGATCAAAGGATCTTCTTGAGATCCTTTTTTTCTGCGCGTAA
TCTGCTGCTTGCAAACAAAAAAACCACCGCTACCAGCGGTGGTTTGTTTGCCGGATCAAGAGCTACCAAC
TCTTTTTCCGAAGGTAACTGGCTTCAGCAGAGCGCAGATACCAAATACTGTTCTTCTAGTGTAGCCGTAG
TTAGGCCACCACTTCAAGAACTCTGTAGCACCGCCTACATACCTCGCTCTGCTAATCCTGTTACCAGTGG
CTGCTGCCAGTGGCGATAAGTCGTGTCTTACCGGGTTGGACTCAAGACGATAGTTACCGGATAAGGCGCA
GCGGTCGGGCTGAACGGGGGGTTCGTGCACACAGCCCAGCTTGGAGCGAACGACCTACACCGAACTGAGA
TACCTACAGCGTGAGCTATGAGAAAGCGCCACGCTTCCCGAAGGGAGAAAGGCGGACAGGTATCCGGTAA
GCGGCAGGGTCGGAACAGGAGAGCGCACGAGGGAGCTTCCAGGGGGAAACGCCTGGTATCTTTATAGTCC
TGTCGGGTTTCGCCACCTCTGACTTGAGCGTCGATTTTTGTGATGCTCGTCAGGGGGGCGGAGCCTATGG
AAAAACGCCAGCAACGCGGCCTTTTTACGGTTCCTGGCCTTTTGCTGGCCTTTTGCTCACATGTCCTGCA
GGCAGCTGCGCGCTCGCTCGCTCACTGAGGCCGCCCGGGCGTCGGGCGACCTTTGGTCGCCCGGCCTCAG
TGAGCGAGCGAGCGCGCAGAGAGGGAGTGGCCAACTCCATCACTAGGGGTTCCTGCGGCCGCACGCGTAT
GTGCATACCTGCCTCTGAGAAGGACCAAAGTCAGATGCACTCTCAATGTAAGGGCTTGGGGGTGGAACAC
CTCAAGTTCCACACACACCCCAATCTCCTACAGGAGTTTCCTTTAGAGGACCTGTCTCCTCCAAGGGGCT
CTGTTAGACCAAGTGGGAAAGTCTCTAGGAACTGACTTCAGAGGTTTGGGGCTGTGCCAGTCCCGCGGCG
CACTCTGCCACGGAGGAGACCTGGAGCTCCTGGGTTGGCCACCTTGCTCCCTGCCTCCTCCCACCTCCTC
CCCAGCAGGTTATCAGCATGAAAACAGGAAGGCTGGCAGTGCTATTAATAAAACATGAAGCAGAGATCTG
CCCCATCAGGCAGCGGAGGCAGGCGGCAGCTCGGCAGCCCCGAGGGAGGGAGAGAACCCCCGCATCTGGG
CCTGGGCAGGGGTATTCTCTTCTCACAGATGCCACACCCCAGGAGCCACCTCCATTTTGCGGGACTGCTG
TGAGCTCGGGCTGGGCATAAAAGTCAGGGCAGAGCCATCTATTGCTTACATTTGCTTCTGGGATCCAGAT
CTTTCGAAGCTAGCGCTACCGGTCGCCACCATGGTGAGCAAGGGCGAGGAGCTGTTCACCGGGGTGGTGC
CCATCCTGGTCGAGCTGGACGGCGACGTAAACGGCCACAAGTTCAGCGTGTCCGGCGAGGGCGAGGGCGA
TGCCACCTACGGCAAGCTGACCCTGAAGCTGATCTGCACCACCGGCAAGCTGCCCGTGCCCTGGCCCACC
CTCGTGACCACCCTGGGCTACGGCGTGCAGTGCTTCGCCCGCTACCCCGACCACATGAAGCAGCACGACT
TCTTCAAGTCCGCCATGCCCGAAGGCTACGTCCAGGAGCGCACCATCTTCTTCAAGGACGACGGCAACTA
CAAGACCCGCGCCGAGGTGAAGTTCGAGGGCGACACCCTGGTGAACCGCATCGAGCTGAAGGGCATCGAC
TTCAAGGAGGACGGCAACATCCTGGGGCACAAGCTGGAGTACAACTACAACAGCCACAACGTCTATATCA
CCGCCGACAAGCAGAAGAACGGCATCAAGGCCAACTTCAAGATCCGCCACAACATCGAGGACGGCGGCGT
GCAGCTCGCCGACCACTACCAGCAGAACACCCCCATCGGCGACGGCCCCGTGCTGCTGCCCGACAACCAC
TACCTGAGCTACCAGTCCAAGCTGAGCAAAGACCCCAACGAGAAGCGCGATCACATGGTCCTGCTGGAGT
TCGTGACCGCCGCCGGGATCACTCTCGGCATGGACGAGCTGTACAAGTAAGTCGACGGCGCGCCGCGGCC
GCGAATTCGATATCATAATCAACCTCTGGATTACAAAATTTGTGAAAGATTGACTGGTATTCTTAACTAT
GTTGCTCCTTTTACGCTATGTGGATACGCTGCTTTAATGCCTTTGTATCATGCTATTGCTTCCCGTATGG
CTTTCATTTTCTCCTCCTTGTATAAATCCTGGTTAGTTCTTGCCACGGCGGAACTCATCGCCGCCTGCCT
TGCCCGCTGCTGGACAGGGGCTCGGCTGTTGGGCACTGACAATTCCGTGGCTCGAGTATACGAGCGAGAG
ATCTTCGACTGTGCCTTCTAGTTGCCAGCCATCTGTTGTTTGCCCCTCCCCCGTGCCTTCCTTGACCCTG
GAAGGTGCCACTCCCACTGTCCTTTCCTAATAAAATGAGGAAATTGCATCGCATTGTCTGAGTAGGTGTC
ATTCTATTCTGGGGGGTGGGGTGGGGCAGGACAGCAAGGGGGAGGATTGGGAAGACAATAGCAGGCATGA
GATCTCACGTGCGGACCGAGCGGCCGCAGGAACCCCTAGTGATGGAGTTGGCCACTCCCTCTCTGCGCGC
TCGCTCGCTCACTGAGGCCGGGCGACCAAAGGTCGCCCGACGCCCGGGCTTTGCCCGGGCGGCCTCAGTG
AGCGAGCGAGCGCGCAGCTGCCTGCAGGGGCGCCTGATGCGGTATTTTCTCCTTACGCATCTGTGCGGTA
TTTCACACCGCATA
[95 nt withheld, positions 3235-3329]
T
[46 nt withheld, positions 3331-3376]
C
[141 nt withheld, positions 3378-3518]
CCTTTGACGTTGGAGTCCACGTTCTTT
[37 nt withheld, positions 3546-3582]
ACTCTATCTCGGGCTATTCTTTTGATTTATAAGGGATTTTGCCGATTTCGGTCTATTGGTTAAAAAATGA
GCTGATTTAACAAAAATTTAACGCGAATTTTAACAAAATATTAACGTTTACAATTTTATGGTGCACTCTC
AGTACAATCTGCTCTGATGCCGCATAGTTAAGCCAGCCCCGACACCCGCCAACACCCGCTGACGCGCCCT
GACGGGCTTGTCTGCTCCCGGCATCCGCTTACAGACAAGCTGTGACCGTCTCCGGGAGCTGCATGTGTCA
GAGGTTTTCACCGTCATCACCGAAACGCGCGAGACGAAAGGGCCTCGTGATACGCCTATTTTTATAGGTT
AATGTCATGATAATAATGGTTTCTTAGACGTCAGGTGGCACTTTTCGGGGAAATGTGCGCGGAACCCCTA
TTTGTTTATTTTTCTAAATACATTCAAATATGTATCCGCTCATGAGACAATAACCCTGATAAATGCTTCA
ATAATATTGAAAAAGGAAGAGTATGAGTATTCAACATTTCCGTGTCGCCCTTATTCCCTTTTTTGCGGCA
TTTTGCCTTCCTGTTTTTGCTCACCCAGAAACGCTGGTGAAAGTAAAAGATGCTGAAGATCAGTTGGGTG
CACGAGTGGGTTACATCGAACTGGATCTCAACAGCGGTAAGATCCTTGAGAGTTTTCGCCCCGAAGAACG
TTTTCCAATGATGAGCACTTTTAAAGTTCTGCTATGTGGCGCGGTATTATCCCGTATTGACGCCGGGCAA
GAGCAACTCGGTCGCCGCATACACTATTCTCAGAATGACTTGGTTGAGTACTCACCAGTCACAGAAAAGC
ATCTTACGGATGGCATGACAGTAAGAGAATTATGCAGTGCTGCCATAACCATGAGTGATAACACTGCGGC
CAACTTACTTCTGACAACGATCGGAGGACCGAAGGAGCTAACCGCTTTTTTGCACAACATGGGGGATCAT
GTAACTCGCCTTGATCGTTGGGAACCGGAGCTGAATGAAGCCATACCAAACGACGAGCGTGACACCACGA
TGCCTGTAGCAATGGCAACAACGTTGCGCAAACTATTAACTGGCGAACTACTTACTCTAGCTTCCCGGCA
ACAATTAATAGACTGGATGGAGGCGGATA
Features (pLannotate 1.2.2; 14 found; start..end, strand, type, name):
    395..983     +  rep_origin     ori: high-copy-number ColE1/pMB1/pBR322/pUC origin of replication
   1056..1083    +  repeat_region  AAV2 ITR (fragment): inverted terminal repeat of adeno-associated virus serotype 2 inverted
   1112..1139    +  repeat_region  AAV2 ITR (fragment): inverted terminal repeat of adeno-associated virus serotype 2 inverted
   1781..2497    +  CDS            SYFP2: SYFP2 is a basic (constitutively fluorescent) yellow fluorescent protein published in 2006, derived from Aequorea victoria. It is reported to be a very rapidly-maturing monomer with moderate acid sensitivity.
   2537..2694    +  misc_feature   WPRE (fragment): woodchuck hepatitis virus posttranscriptional regulatory element
   2700..2780    +  misc_feature   WPRE (fragment): woodchuck hepatitis virus posttranscriptional regulatory element
   2809..2920    +  polyA_signal   bGH poly(A) signal: bovine growth hormone polyadenylation signal
   3038..3178    +  repeat_region  AAV2 ITR: inverted terminal repeat of adeno-associated virus serotype 2 inverted
   3183..3234    -  misc_feature   bom (fragment): basis of mobility region from pBR322
   3253..3708    +  rep_origin     f1 ori (sequence partly withheld): f1 bacteriophage origin of replication; arrow indicates direction of (+) strand synthesis
   3709..3758    -  misc_feature   bom (fragment): basis of mobility region from pBR322
   3860..3895    -  CDS            rop (fragment): Rop protein, which maintains plasmids at low copy number; rop
   3990..4094    +  promoter       AmpR promoter: bla
   4095..224     +  CDS            AmpR (across the origin): β-lactamase; bla; confers resistance to ampicillin, carbenicillin, and related antibiotics
