[The description below was written by a language model from this plasmid's Addgene catalogue record and pLannotate feature annotations shown in this document.]
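Description:
AiP14456: pAAV-AiE0603m-minBG-SYFP2-WPRE3-BarcodeN-BGHpA (alias CN4456) is a 4,731 nt AAV transfer plasmid built on a pAAV backbone and intended for packaging into recombinant adeno-associated virus. In bacteria it replicates from a high-copy ColE1/pUC-type origin and is selected with ampicillin through a β-lactamase gene driven by its own bla promoter. An f1 phage origin and short remnants of pBR322 bom and rop sequences are also present in the backbone. The expression cassette is flanked by AAV2 inverted terminal repeats, which provide the signals for genome replication and encapsidation. The annotation detects the downstream ITR in full but only two short fragments of the upstream one.

Between the ITRs, the construct name indicates that the AiE0603m enhancer sits upstream of a minimal beta-globin promoter (minBG). Neither element is called in the automated feature table, but they would fall in the unannotated stretch between the left ITR and the reporter. This enhancer/minimal promoter pair drives SYFP2, a rapidly maturing monomeric yellow fluorescent protein derived from Aequorea victoria. Two adjacent WPRE fragments follow the reporter, consistent with the shortened WPRE3 element that boosts transcript stability and expression while saving packaging space. Next come a barcode, named in the title but not annotated, and the bovine growth hormone polyadenylation signal. Given this order, the barcode would lie in the 3' untranslated region, so it should be carried in the transcript and allow enhancer activity to be read out by sequencing.

According to the record, AiE0603m is active in striatal medium spiny neurons. The plasmid serves as a barcoded enhancer AAV vector for multiplexed screening, in which many enhancer constructs can be pooled and distinguished by their barcodes.
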