Addgene plasmid #236595: AiP14456: pAAV-AiE0603m-minBG-SYFP2-WPRE3-BarcodeN-BGHpA (Alias: CN4456)
Purpose: Barcoded enhancer AAV vector for multiplexed screening applications; AiE0603m is an enhancer active in striatal MSNs
Depositing lab: Jonathan Ting. Depositing organization: Allen Institute. Publication: Enhancer AAV toolbox for accessing and perturbing striatal cell types and circuits. Hunker AC, Wirthlin ME, Gill G, Johansen NJ, Hooper M, Omstead V, Vargas S, Lerma MN, Taskin N, Weed N, Laird WD, Bishaw YM, Bendrick JL, Gore BB, Ben-Simon Y, Opitz-Araya X, Martinez RA, Way SW, Thyagarajan B, Otto S, Sanchez REA, Alexander JR, Amaya A, Amster A, Arbuckle J, Ayala A, Baker PM, Barcelli T, Barta S, Bertagnolli D, Bielstein C, Bishwakarma P, Bowlus J, Boyer G, Brouner K, Casian B, Casper T, Chakka AB, Chakrabarty R, Chong P, Clark M, Colbert K, Daniel S, Dawe T, Departee M, DiValentin P, Donadio NP, Dotson NI, Dwivedi D, Egdorf T, Fliss T, Gary A, Goldy J, Grasso C, Groce EL, Gudsnuk K, Han W, Haradon Z, Hastings S, Helback O, Ho WV, Huang C, Johnson T, Jones DL, Juneau Z, Kenney J, Leibly M, Li S, Liang E, Loeffler H, Lusk NA, Madigan Z, Malloy J, Malone J, McCue R, Melchor J, Mich JK, Moosman S, Morin E, Naidoo R, Newman D, Ngo K, Nguyen K, Oster AL, Ouellette B, Oyama AA, Pena N, Pham T, Phillips E, Pom C, Potekhina L, Ransford S, Ray PL, Reding M, Rette DF, Reynoldson C, Rimorin C, Sigler AR, Rocha DB, Ronellenfitch K, Ruiz A, Sawyer L, Sevigny JP, Shapovalova NV, Shepard N, Shulga L, Soliman S, Staats B, Taormina MJ, Tieu M, Wang Y, Wilkes J, Wood T, Zhou T, Williford A, Dee N, Mollenkopf T, Ng L, Esposito L, Kalmbach BE, Yao S, Ariza J, Collman F, Mufti S, Smith K, Waters J, Ersing I, Patrick M, Zeng H, Lein ES, Kojima Y, Horwitz G, Owen SF, Levi BP, Daigle TL, Tasic B, Bakken TE, Ting JT. Neuron. 2025 May 21;113(10):1507-1524.e17. doi: 10.1016/j.neuron.2025.04.035. PubMed 40403704.
Backbone
  Vector backbone: pAAV
  Vector type: AAV
Growth in bacteria
  Bacterial resistance: Ampicillin, 100 μg/mL
  Growth temperature: 30°C
  Growth strain: NEB Stable
  Copy number: Unknown
Gene/Insert
  Gene/Insert name: SYFP2
Terms and licenses: Academic/Nonprofit Terms; Industry Terms: Not Available to Industry
How to cite: AiP14456: pAAV-AiE0603m-minBG-SYFP2-WPRE3-BarcodeN-BGHpA (Alias: CN4456) was a gift from Jonathan Ting (Addgene plasmid # 236595 ; http://n2t.net/addgene:236595 ; RRID:Addgene_236595)
